>Addgene plasmid #99985 | pDONR221-Utp16 | addgene full sequence | sequence record 192168 | Addgene NGS Result
GTAAAACGACGGCCAGTCTTAAGCTCGGGCCCCAAATAATGATTTTATTTTGACTGATAGTGACCTGTTC
GTTGCAACAAATTGATGAGCAATGCTTTTTTATAATGCCAACTTTGTACAAAAAAGCAGGCTACAAAATG
AGTAATGGACACGTCAAGTTTGATGCCGATGAAAGTCAAGCCAGCGCAAGTGCTGTCACGGATAGACAAG
ATGATGTGCTGGTAATATCAAAAAAGGACAAGGAAGTGCATTCAAGTAGTGATGAGGAAAGTGATGATGA
TGATGCTCCACAAGAAGAAGGGCTTCACTCTGGGAAAAGTGAGGTAGAATCACAGATCACTCAGAGGGAG
GAGGCTATAAGGCTGGAACAATCACAATTGCGGTCCAAGAGAAGGAAGCAAAATGAATTATACGCCAAGC
AAAAGAAATCAGTGAATGAGACAGAGGTCACTGATGAAGTAATTGCGGAGCTTCCTGAGGAATTGCTAAA
AAATATAGATCAGAAGGACGAAGGTAGTACGCAGTACTCATCTTCAAGACATGTAACTTTCGATAAATTG
GATGAGTCAGATGAAAATGAAGAGGCATTGGCTAAAGCTATAAAAACTAAGAAAAGGAAGACATTAAAAA
ATTTAAGGAAAGATTCGGTGAAAAGAGGAAAATTTAGAGTTCAATTGTTATCCACCACACAAGATTCTAA
AACATTACCACCAAAGAAAGAATCATCCATCATACGTTCAAAAGACCGTTGGCTAAATAGAAAGGCTTTG
AATAAAGGGAACCCAGCTTTCTTGTACAAAGTTGGCATTATAAGAAAGCATTGCTTATCAATTTGTTGCA
ACGAACAGGTCACTATCAGTCAAAATAAAATCATTATTTGCCATCCAGCTGATATCCCCTATAGTGAGTC
GTATTACATGGTCATAGCTGTTTCCTGGCAGCTCTGGCCCGTGTCTCAAAATCTCTGATGTTACATTGCA
CAAGATAAAAATATATCATCATGAACAATAAAACTGTCTGCTTACATAAACAGTAATACAAGGGGTGTTA
TGAGCCATATTCAACGGGAAACGTCGAGGCCGCGATTAAATTCCAACATGGATGCTGATTTATATGGGTA
TAAATGGGCTCGCGATAATGTCGGGCAATCAGGTGCGACAATCTATCGCTTGTATGGGAAGCCCGATGCG
CCAGAGTTGTTTCTGAAACATGGCAAAGGTAGCGTTGCCAATGATGTTACAGATGAGATGGTCAGACTAA
ACTGGCTGACGGAATTTATGCCTCTTCCGACCATCAAGCATTTTATCCGTACTCCTGATGATGCATGGTT
ACTCACCACTGCGATCCCCGGAAAAACAGCATTCCAGGTATTAGAAGAATATCCTGATTCAGGTGAAAAT
ATTGTTGATGCGCTGGCAGTGTTCCTGCGCCGGTTGCATTCGATTCCTGTTTGTAATTGTCCTTTTAACA
GCGATCGCGTATTTCGTCTCGCTCAGGCGCAATCACGAATGAATAACGGTTTGGTTGATGCGAGTGATTT
TGATGACGAGCGTAATGGCTGGCCTGTTGAACAAGTCTGGAAAGAAATGCATAAACTTTTGCCATTCTCA
CCGGATTCAGTCGTCACTCATGGTGATTTCTCACTTGATAACCTTATTTTTGACGAGGGGAAATTAATAG
GTTGTATTGATGTTGGACGAGTCGGAATCGCAGACCGATACCAGGATCTTGCCATCCTATGGAACTGCCT
CGGTGAGTTTTCTCCTTCATTACAGAAACGGCTTTTTCAAAAATATGGTATTGATAATCCTGATATGAAT
AAATTGCAGTTTCATTTGATGCTCGATGAGTTTTTCTAATCAGAATTGGTTAATTGGTTGTAACACTGGC
AGAGCATTACGCTGACTTGACGGGACGGCGCAAGCTCATGACCAAAATCCCTTAACGTGAGTTACGCGTC
GTTCCACTGAGCGTCAGACCCCGTAGAAAAGATCAAAGGATCTTCTTGAGATCCTTTTTTTCTGCGCGTA
ATCTGCTGCTTGCAAACAAAAAAACCACCGCTACCAGCGGTGGTTTGTTTGCCGGATCAAGAGCTACCAA
CTCTTTTTCCGAAGGTAACTGGCTTCAGCAGAGCGCAGATACCAAATACTGTTCTTCTAGTGTAGCCGTA
GTTAGGCCACCACTTCAAGAACTCTGTAGCACCGCCTACATACCTCGCTCTGCTAATCCTGTTACCAGTG
GCTGCTGCCAGTGGCGATAAGTCGTGTCTTACCGGGTTGGACTCAAGACGATAGTTACCGGATAAGGCGC
AGCGGTCGGGCTGAACGGGGGGTTCGTGCACACAGCCCAGCTTGGAGCGAACGACCTACACCGAACTGAG
ATACCTACAGCGTGAGCTATGAGAAAGCGCCACGCTTCCCGAAGGGAGAAAGGCGGACAGGTATCCGGTA
AGCGGCAGGGTCGGAACAGGAGAGCGCACGAGGGAGCTTCCAGGGGGAAACGCCTGGTATCTTTATAGTC
CTGTCGGGTTTCGCCACCTCTGACTTGAGCGTCGATTTTTGTGATGCTCGTCAGGGGGGCGGAGCCTATG
GAAAAACGCCAGCAACGCGGCCTTTTTACGGTTCCTGGCCTTTTGCTGGCCTTTTGCTCACATGTTCTTT
CCTGCGTTATCCCCTGATTCTGTGGATAACCGTATTACCGCCTTTGAGTGAGCTGATACCGCTCGCCGCA
GCCGAACGACCGAGCGCAGCGAGTCAGTGAGCGAGGAAGCGGAAGAGCGCCCAATACGCAAACCGCCTCT
CCCCGCGCGTTGGCCGATTCATTAATGCAGCTGGCACGACAGGTTTCCCGACTGGAAAGCGGGCAGTGAG
CGCAACGCAATTAATACGCGTACCGCTAGCCAGGAAGAGTTTGTAGAAACGCAAAAAGGCCATCCGTCAG
GATGGCCTTCTGCTTAGTTTGATGCCTGGCAGTTTATGGCGGGCGTCCTGCCCGCCACCCTCCGGGCCGT
TGCTTCACAACGTTCAAATCCGCTCCCGGCGGATTTGTCCTACTCAGGAGAGCGTTCACCGACAAACAAC
AGATAAAACGAAAGGCCCAGTCTTCCGACTGAGCCTTTCGTTTTATTTGATGCCTGGCAGTTCCCTACTC
TCGCGTTAACGCTAGCATGGATGTTTTCCCAGTCACGACGTT
Features (pLannotate 1.2.2; 10 found; start..end, strand, type, name):
     33..132     +  protein_bind   attL1: mutant version of attL; recombination site for the Gateway® LR reaction LR Clonase™
    138..779     +  CDS            BUD21: BUD21_YEAST - Also known as UTP16. Experimental evidence at protein level: Swiss-Prot protein existence level 1. Involved in nucleolar processing of pre-18S ribosomal RNA. Has a role in bud site selection maybe via the regulation of expression of bipolar budding components. From Saccharomyces cerevisiae (strain ATCC 204508 / S288c) (Baker's yeast).
    781..880     -  protein_bind   attL2: mutant version of attL; recombination site for the Gateway® LR reaction LR Clonase™
    898..916     -  promoter       T7 promoter: promoter for bacteriophage T7 RNA polymerase
   1050..1859    +  CDS            KanR: aminoglycoside phosphotransferase; aph(3')-Ia; confers resistance to kanamycin in bacteria or G418 (Geneticin®) in eukaryotes
   2006..2594    +  rep_origin     ori: high-copy-number ColE1/pMB1/pBR322/pUC origin of replication
   2777..2869    +  CDS            lacI (fragment): lac repressor; lacI; The lac repressor binds to the lac operator to inhibit transcription in E. coli. This inhibition can be relieved by adding lactose or isopropyl-β-D-thiogalactopyranoside (IPTG).
   2924..2951    -  terminator     rrnB T2 terminator: transcription terminator T2 from the E. coli rrnB gene
   3083..3126    +  terminator     rrnB T1 terminator: Escherichia coli rrnB; transcription terminator T1 from the E. coli rrnB gene
   3173..17      -  CDS            lacZα (fragment) (across the origin): LacZα fragment of β-galactosidase; lacZ fragment
