[The description below was written by a language model from this plasmid's Addgene catalogue record and pLannotate feature annotations shown in this document.]
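Description:
pDONR221-Utp16 is a Gateway entry clone built on the pDONR221 backbone, carrying the Saccharomyces cerevisiae gene UTP16 (systematic gene name BUD21). Although the catalogue lists the vector type as yeast expression, the roughly 3.2 kb plasmid itself contains no yeast promoter, yeast origin or yeast selectable marker in the annotated features. It functions as a bacterial shuttle plasmid from which the open reading frame is moved into other vectors. It is propagated in E. coli at high copy number through a ColE1/pUC-type origin and selected with kanamycin via the aph(3')-Ia aminoglycoside phosphotransferase gene.

The BUD21/UTP16 coding sequence, annotated at about 640 nt, sits between attL1 and attL2 sites, the arrangement produced when an attB-flanked PCR product is recombined into a pDONR vector. These sites allow directional, in-frame transfer of the insert into any attR-containing destination vector through an LR Clonase reaction, which matches the stated purpose of the plasmid. Upstream rrnB T1 and T2 terminators insulate the cloning region from read-through transcription originating in the backbone. A T7 promoter lies just beyond attL2, pointing back toward the insert, and commonly serves as a sequencing priming site in this backbone. Short lacI and lacZα fragments are also annotated and appear to be non-functional backbone remnants. No epitope tags or reporters are annotated on the insert.

Utp16 is involved in nucleolar processing of pre-18S ribosomal RNA, and the associated publication concerns mapping the small subunit processome interactome in yeast. This suggests the clone served as a source of the ORF for building destination constructs used in protein interaction studies.
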