Addgene plasmid #99985: pDONR221-Utp16
Purpose: Shuttle yeast Utp16 into Gateway destination vector
Depositing lab: Susan Baserga. Depositing organization: Yale University. Publication: The SSU processome interactome in Saccharomyces cerevisiae reveals potential new protein subcomplexes. Vincent NG, Charette JM, Baserga SJ. RNA. 2017 Oct 20. pii: rna.062927.117. doi: 10.1261/rna.062927.117. PubMed 29054886.
Backbone
  Vector backbone: pDONR221
  Vector type: Yeast Expression
Growth in bacteria
  Bacterial resistance: Kanamycin, 50 μg/mL
  Growth temperature: 37°C
  Growth strain: DH5alpha
  Copy number: High Copy
Gene/Insert
  Gene/Insert name: Utp16
  Species: S. cerevisiae (budding yeast)
  Entrez Gene: BUD21 (a.k.a. UTP16, YOR29-29)
  Cloning method: Gateway Cloning
Terms and licenses: Academic/Nonprofit Terms; Industry Terms: Not Available to Industry
How to cite: pDONR221-Utp16 was a gift from Susan Baserga (Addgene plasmid # 99985 ; http://n2t.net/addgene:99985 ; RRID:Addgene_99985)
