>Addgene plasmid #99985 | pDONR221-Utp16 | depositor partial sequence | sequence record 182736 | pDONR221
CTTTCCTGCGTTATCCCCTGATTCTGTGGATAACCGTATTACCGCCTTTGAGTGAGCTGATACCGCTCGC
CGCAGCCGAACGACCGAGCGCAGCGAGTCAGTGAGCGAGGAAGCGGAAGAGCGCCCAATACGCAAACCGC
CTCTCCCCGCGCGTTGGCCGATTCATTAATGCAGCTGGCACGACAGGTTTCCCGACTGGAAAGCGGGCAG
TGAGCGCAACGCAATTAATACGCGTACCGCTAGCCAGGAAGAGTTTGTAGAAACGCAAAAAGGCCATCCG
TCAGGATGGCCTTCTGCTTAGTTTGATGCCTGGCAGTTTATGGCGGGCGTCCTGCCCGCCACCCTCCGGG
CCGTTGCTTCACAACGTTCAAATCCGCTCCCGGCGGATTTGTCCTACTCAGGAGAGCGTTCACCGACAAA
CAACAGATAAAACGAAAGGCCCAGTCTTCCGACTGAGCCTTTCGTTTTATTTGATGCCTGGCAGTTCCCT
ACTCTCGCGTTAACGCTAGCATGGATGTTTTCCCAGTCACGACGTTGTAAAACGACGGCCAGTCTTAAGC
TCGGGCCCCAAATAATGATTTTATTTTGACTGATAGTGACCTGTTCGTTGCAACAAATTGATGAGCAATG
CTTTTTTATAATGCCAACTTTGTACAAAAAAGCTGAACGAGAAACGTAAAATGATATAAATATCAATATA
TTAAATTAGATTTTGCATAAAAAACAGACTACATAATACTGTAAAACACAACATATCCAGTCACTATGAA
TCAACTACTTAGATGGTATTAGTGACCTGTAGTCGACCGACAGCCTTCCAAATGTTCTTCGGGTGATGCT
GCCAACTTAGTCGACCGACAGCCTTCCAAATGTTCTTCTCAAACGGAATCGTCGTATCCAGCCTACTCGC
TATTGTCCTCAATGCCGTATTAAATCATAAAAAGAAATAAGAAAAAGAGGTGCGAGCCTCTTTTTTGTGT
GACAAAATAAAAACATCTACCTATTCATATACGCTAGTGTCATAGTCCTGAAAATCATCTGCATCAAGAA
CAATTTCACAACTCTTATACTTTTCTCTTACAAGTCGTTCGGCTTCATCTGGATTTTCAGCCTCTATACT
TACTAAACGTGATAAAGTTTCTGTAATTTCTACTGTATCGACCTGCAGACTGGCTGTGTATAAGGGAGCC
TGACATTTATATTCCCCAGAACATCAGGTTAATGGCGTTTTTGATGTCATTTTCGCGGTGGCTGAGATCA
GCCACTTCTTCCCCGATAACGGAGACCGGCACACTGGCCATATCGGTGGTCATCATGCGCCAGCTTTCAT
CCCCGATATGCACCACCGGGTAAAGTTCACGGGAGACTTTATCTGACAGCAGACGTGCACTGGCCAGGGG
GATCACCATCCGTCGCCCGGGCGTGTCAATAATATCACTCTGTACATCCACAAACAGACGATAACGGCTC
TCTCTTTTATAGGTGTAAACCTTAAACTGCATTTCACCAGCCCCTGTTCTCGTCAGCAAAAGAGCCGTTC
ATTTCAATAAACCGGGCGACCTCAGCCATCCCTTCCTGATTTTCCGCTTTCCAGCGTTCGGCACGCAGAC
GACGGGCTTCATTCTGCATGGTTGTGCTTACCAGACCGGAGATATTGACATCATATATGCCTTGAGCAAC
TGATAGCTGTCGCTGTCAACTGTCACTGTAATACGCTGCTTCATAGCATACCTCTTTTTGACATACTTCG
GGTATACATATCAGTATATATTCTTATACCGCAAAAATCAGCGCGCAAATACGCATACTGTTATCTGGCT
TTTAGTAAGCCGGATCCACGCGGCGTTTACGCCCCCCCTGCCACTCATCGCAGTACTGTTGTAATTCATT
AAGCATTCTGCCGACATGGAAGCCATCACAAACGGCATGATGAACCTGAATCGCCAGCGGCATCAGCACC
TTGTCGCCTTGCGTATAATATTTGCCCATGGTGAAAACGGGGGCGAAGAAGTTGTCCATATTGGCCACGT
TTAAATCAAAACTGGTGAAACTCACCCAGGGATTGGCTGAGACGAAAAACATATTCTCAATAAACCCTTT
AGGGAAATAGGCCAGGTTTTCACCGTAACACGCCACATCTTGCGAATATATGTGTAGAAACTGCCGGAAA
TCGTCGTGGTATTCACTCCAGAGCGATGAAAACGTTTCAGTTTGCTCATGGAAAACGGTGTAACAAGGGT
GAACACTATCCCATATCACCAGCTCACCGTCTTTCATTGCCATACGGAATTCCGGATGAGCATTCATCAG
GCGGGCAAGAATGTGAATAAAGGCCGGATAAAACTTGTGCTTATTTTTCTTTACGGTCTTTAAAAAGGCC
GTAATATCCAGCTGAACGGTCTGGTTATAGGTACATTGAGCAACTGACTGAAATGCCTCAAAATGTTCTT
TACGATGCCATTGGGATATATCAACGGTGGTATATCCAGTGATTTTTTTCTCCATTTTAGCTTCCTTAGC
TCCTGAAAATCTCGATAACTCAAAAAATACGCCCGGTAGTGATCTTATTTCATTATGGTGAAAGTTGGAA
CCTCTTACGTGCCGATCAACGTCTCATTTTCGCCAAAAGTTGGCCCAGGGCTTCCCGGTATCAACAGGGA
CACCAGGATTTATTTATTCTGCGAAGTGATCTTCCGTCACAGGTATTTATTCGGCGCAAAGTGCGTCGGG
TGATGCTGCCAACTTAGTCGACTACAGGTCACTAATACCATCTAAGTAGTTGATTCATAGTGACTGGATA
TGTTGTGTTTTACAGTATTATGTAGTCTGTTTTTTATGCAAAATCTAATTTAATATATTGATATTTATAT
CATTTTACGTTTCTCGTTCAGCTTTCTTGTACAAAGTTGGCATTATAAGAAAGCATTGCTTATCAATTTG
TTGCAACGAACAGGTCACTATCAGTCAAAATAAAATCATTATTTGCCATCCAGCTGATATCCCCTATAGT
GAGTCGTATTACATGGTCATAGCTGTTTCCTGGCAGCTCTGGCCCGTGTCTCAAAATCTCTGATGTTACA
TTGCACAAGATAAAAATATATCATCATGAACAATAAAACTGTCTGCTTACATAAACAGTAATACAAGGGG
TGTTATGAGCCATATTCAACGGGAAACGTCGAGGCCGCGATTAAATTCCAACATGGATGCTGATTTATAT
GGGTATAAATGGGCTCGCGATAATGTCGGGCAATCAGGTGCGACAATCTATCGCTTGTATGGGAAGCCCG
ATGCGCCAGAGTTGTTTCTGAAACATGGCAAAGGTAGCGTTGCCAATGATGTTACAGATGAGATGGTCAG
ACTAAACTGGCTGACGGAATTTATGCCTCTTCCGACCATCAAGCATTTTATCCGTACTCCTGATGATGCA
TGGTTACTCACCACTGCGATCCCCGGAAAAACAGCATTCCAGGTATTAGAAGAATATCCTGATTCAGGTG
AAAATATTGTTGATGCGCTGGCAGTGTTCCTGCGCCGGTTGCATTCGATTCCTGTTTGTAATTGTCCTTT
TAACAGCGATCGCGTATTTCGTCTCGCTCAGGCGCAATCACGAATGAATAACGGTTTGGTTGATGCGAGT
GATTTTGATGACGAGCGTAATGGCTGGCCTGTTGAACAAGTCTGGAAAGAAATGCATAAACTTTTGCCAT
TCTCACCGGATTCAGTCGTCACTCATGGTGATTTCTCACTTGATAACCTTATTTTTGACGAGGGGAAATT
AATAGGTTGTATTGATGTTGGACGAGTCGGAATCGCAGACCGATACCAGGATCTTGCCATCCTATGGAAC
TGCCTCGGTGAGTTTTCTCCTTCATTACAGAAACGGCTTTTTCAAAAATATGGTATTGATAATCCTGATA
TGAATAAATTGCAGTTTCATTTGATGCTCGATGAGTTTTTCTAATCAGAATTGGTTAATTGGTTGTAACA
CTGGCAGAGCATTACGCTGACTTGACGGGACGGCGCAAGCTCATGACCAAAATCCCTTAACGTGAGTTAC
GCGTCGTTCCACTGAGCGTCAGACCCCGTAGAAAAGATCAAAGGATCTTCTTGAGATCCTTTTTTTCTGC
GCGTAATCTGCTGCTTGCAAACAAAAAAACCACCGCTACCAGCGGTGGTTTGTTTGCCGGATCAAGAGCT
ACCAACTCTTTTTCCGAAGGTAACTGGCTTCAGCAGAGCGCAGATACCAAATACTGTTCTTCTAGTGTAG
CCGTAGTTAGGCCACCACTTCAAGAACTCTGTAGCACCGCCTACATACCTCGCTCTGCTAATCCTGTTAC
CAGTGGCTGCTGCCAGTGGCGATAAGTCGTGTCTTACCGGGTTGGACTCAAGACGATAGTTACCGGATAA
GGCGCAGCGGTCGGGCTGAACGGGGGGTTCGTGCACACAGCCCAGCTTGGAGCGAACGACCTACACCGAA
CTGAGATACCTACAGCGTGAGCTATGAGAAAGCGCCACGCTTCCCGAAGGGAGAAAGGCGGACAGGTATC
CGGTAAGCGGCAGGGTCGGAACAGGAGAGCGCACGAGGGAGCTTCCAGGGGGAAACGCCTGGTATCTTTA
TAGTCCTGTCGGGTTTCGCCACCTCTGACTTGAGCGTCGATTTTTGTGATGCTCGTCAGGGGGGCGGAGC
CTATGGAAAAACGCCAGCAACGCGGCCTTTTTACGGTTCCTGGCCTTTTGCTGGCCTTTTGCTCACATGT
